Addgene plasmid #21743: pAA173
Depositing lab: David Sherwood. Depositing organization: Duke University. Publication: UNC-6 (netrin) orients the invasive membrane of the anchor cell in C. elegans. Ziel JW, Hagedorn EJ, Audhya A, Sherwood DR. Nat Cell Biol. 2009 Feb . 11(2):183-9. 10.1038/ncb1825 PubMed 19098902.
Backbone
  Vector backbone: pBS Sk-
  Backbone manufacturer: stratagene
  Backbone size w/o insert (bp): 5712
  Vector type: bacterial propagation
Growth in bacteria
  Bacterial resistance: Ampicillin, 100 μg/mL
  Growth temperature: 37°C
  Growth strain: DH5alpha
  Copy number: High Copy
Gene/Insert
  Gene/Insert name: pie-1>mCherry::PH domain (PLC-delta)
  Species: C. elegans (nematode)
  Insert size (bp): 10871
  Tag / fusion protein: mCherry (N terminal on insert)
  Cloning method: Restriction Enzyme; 5′ cloning site ApaI (not destroyed); 3′ cloning site EcoRI (not destroyed)
  Sequencing primers: 5′ T7
Resource information
  A portion of this plasmid was derived from a plasmid made by: Anjon Audhya University of Wisconsin, Madison
Terms and licenses: Academic/Nonprofit Terms; Industry Terms: Not Available to Industry
How to cite: pAA173 was a gift from David Sherwood (Addgene plasmid # 21743 ; http://n2t.net/addgene:21743 ; RRID:Addgene_21743)
