[The description below was written by a language model from this plasmid's Addgene catalogue record and pLannotate feature annotations shown in this document.]
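Description:
pAA173 is a 16.6 kb C. elegans transgene plasmid built on a pBluescript SK(-) backbone and catalogued as a bacterial propagation vector. It is maintained in E. coli through the high-copy ColE1/pUC origin and selected with ampicillin via the AmpR (β-lactamase) cassette. The usual pBluescript elements are also present: an f1 phage origin, a disrupted lacZα/lac promoter region, remnants of the multiple cloning site, and flanking T7 and T3 promoters. The listed backbone size of about 5.7 kb is larger than plain pBluescript. This fits the feature table, which detects several exon-like fragments of the C. elegans unc-119 gene upstream of the insert. A genomic unc-119 copy of this kind commonly serves as a rescue marker for identifying transgenic worms in an unc-119 mutant background, although the record does not state this purpose.

The payload, cloned between ApaI and EcoRI, is described as pie-1>mCherry::PH domain (PLC-delta). The annotation shows an mCherry coding sequence joined directly to a fragment of rat Plcd1 corresponding to the pleckstrin homology domain, so the red fluorescent protein sits at the N terminus of the fusion. This PH domain binds phosphatidylinositol 4,5-bisphosphate, making the fusion a fluorescent probe for PI(4,5)P2-rich plasma membrane. The pie-1 regulatory sequences are not annotated as features, but they presumably occupy the long unannotated stretches on either side of the fusion. The snr-6/SNRPE-like hits downstream probably reflect neighbouring worm genomic DNA carried along with these flanks. pie-1 regulatory sequences are generally used to drive germline and early embryonic expression. The associated publication concerns membrane polarity of the invasive anchor cell under UNC-6 (netrin) signalling, and part of the plasmid derives from a construct made in another laboratory.
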