Features (pLannotate 1.2.2; 21 found; start..end, strand, type, name):
      1..456     -  rep_origin     f1 ori (sequence partly withheld): f1 bacteriophage origin of replication; arrow indicates direction of (+) strand synthesis
    461..616     -  CDS            lacZα (fragment): LacZα fragment of β-galactosidase; lacZ fragment
    624..642     +  promoter       T7 promoter: promoter for bacteriophage T7 RNA polymerase
    651..692     -  misc_feature   MCS (fragment): pBluescript multiple cloning site
   2881..2940    +  CDS            unc-119 (fragment): UN119_CAEEL - Experimental evidence at protein level: Swiss-Prot protein existence level 1. Myristoyl-binding protein that acts as a cargo adapter: specifically binds the myristoyl moiety of a subset of N-terminally myristoylated proteins and is required for their localization. Plays a key role in ciliary membrane localization of proteins. Required for the establishment or function of the nervous system. From Caenorhabditis elegans.
   3994..4185    +  CDS            unc-119 (fragment): UN119_CAEEL - Experimental evidence at protein level: Swiss-Prot protein existence level 1. Myristoyl-binding protein that acts as a cargo adapter: specifically binds the myristoyl moiety of a subset of N-terminally myristoylated proteins and is required for their localization. Plays a key role in ciliary membrane localization of proteins. Required for the establishment or function of the nervous system. From Caenorhabditis elegans.
   4190..4570    +  CDS            unc-119 (fragment): UN119_CAEEL - Experimental evidence at protein level: Swiss-Prot protein existence level 1. Myristoyl-binding protein that acts as a cargo adapter: specifically binds the myristoyl moiety of a subset of N-terminally myristoylated proteins and is required for their localization. Plays a key role in ciliary membrane localization of proteins. Required for the establishment or function of the nervous system. From Caenorhabditis elegans.
   5061..5162    +  CDS            unc-119 (fragment): UN119_CAEEL - Experimental evidence at protein level: Swiss-Prot protein existence level 1. Myristoyl-binding protein that acts as a cargo adapter: specifically binds the myristoyl moiety of a subset of N-terminally myristoylated proteins and is required for their localization. Plays a key role in ciliary membrane localization of proteins. Required for the establishment or function of the nervous system. From Caenorhabditis elegans.
   6394..6418    -  misc_feature   MCS (fragment): pBluescript multiple cloning site
   9920..10780   +  CDS            mCherry: mCherry is a basic (constitutively fluorescent) red fluorescent protein published in 2004, derived from Discosoma sp.. It is reported to be a very rapidly-maturing monomer with low acid sensitivity.
  10781..11176   +  CDS            Plcd1 (fragment): PLCD1_RAT - Experimental evidence at protein level: Swiss-Prot protein existence level 1. The production of the second messenger molecules diacylglycerol (DAG) and inositol 1,4,5-trisphosphate (IP3) is mediated by activated phosphatidylinositol-specific phospholipase C enzymes (PubMed:16000311). Essential for trophoblast and placental development (By similarity). Binds phosphatidylinositol 4,5-bisphosphate (By similarity). From Rattus norvegicus (Rat).
  11420..11623   -  CDS            SNRPE (fragment): RUXE_HUMAN - Experimental evidence at protein level: Swiss-Prot protein existence level 1. Plays role in pre-mRNA splicing as core component of the SMN- Sm complex that mediates spliceosomal snRNP assembly and as component of the spliceosomal U1, U2, U4 and U5 small nuclear ribonucleoproteins (snRNPs), the building blocks of the spliceosome (PubMed:11991638, PubMed:18984161, PubMed:23246290, PubMed:19325628, PubMed:23333303, PubMed:25555158, PubMed:26912367, PubMed:28502770, PubMed:28781166, PubMed:28076346). Component of both the pre-catalytic spliceosome B complex and activated spliceosome C
  11665..11721   -  CDS            snr-6 (fragment): RUXE_CAEEL - Protein inferred from homology: Swiss-Prot protein existence level 3. Associated with the spliceosome snRNP U1, U2, U4/U6 and U5. From Caenorhabditis elegans.
  14392..14410   -  promoter       T3 promoter: promoter for bacteriophage T3 RNA polymerase
  14453..14475   -  protein_bind   lac operator (fragment): The lac repressor binds to the lac operator to inhibit transcription in E. coli. This inhibition can be relieved by adding lactose or isopropyl-β-D-thiogalactopyranoside (IPTG). lac repressor encoded by lacI
  14479..14509   -  promoter       lac promoter: promoter for the E. coli lac operon
  14524..14545   -  protein_bind   CAP binding site: CAP binding activates transcription in the presence of cAMP. E. coli catabolite activator protein
  14558..14650   -  CDS            lacI (fragment): lac repressor; lacI; The lac repressor binds to the lac operator to inhibit transcription in E. coli. This inhibition can be relieved by adding lactose or isopropyl-β-D-thiogalactopyranoside (IPTG).
  14833..15421   -  rep_origin     ori: high-copy-number ColE1/pMB1/pBR322/pUC origin of replication
  15592..16452   -  CDS            AmpR: β-lactamase; bla; confers resistance to ampicillin, carbenicillin, and related antibiotics
  16453..16557   -  promoter       AmpR promoter: bla
>Addgene plasmid #21743 | pAA173 | depositor full sequence | sequence record 9979 | Author sequence
AAATTGTAAACGTTAATATTTTGTTAAAATTCGCGTTAAATTTTTGTTAAATCAGCTCATTTTTTAACCA
ATAGGCCGAAATCGGCAAAATCCCTTATAAATCAAAAGAATAGACCGAGATAGGGT
[37 nt withheld, positions 127-163]
AAAGAACGTGGACTCCAACGTCAAAGG
[49 nt withheld, positions 191-239]
T
[91 nt withheld, positions 241-331]
G
[124 nt withheld, positions 333-456]
CCCATTCGCCATTCAGGCTGCGCAACTGTTGGGAAGGGCGATCGGTGCGGGCCTCTTCGCTATTACGCCA
GCTGGCGAAAGGGGGATGTGCTGCAAGGCGATTAAGTTGGGTAACGCCAGGGTTTTCCCAGTCACGACGT
TGTAAAACGACGGCCAGTGAGCGCGCGTAATACGACTCACTATAGGGCGAATTGGGTACCGGGCCCCCCC
TCGAGGTCGACGGTATCGATAAGCTTCAGTAAAAGAAGTAGAATTTTATAGTTTTTTTTCTGTTTGAAAA
ATTCTCCCCATCAATGTTCTTTCAAATAAATACATCACTAATGCAAAGTATTCTATAACCTCATATCTAA
ATTCTTCAAAATCTTAACATATCTTATCATTGCTTTAAGTCAAACGTAACATTAAAAAAAATGTTTTGGA
AAATGTGTCAAGTCTCTCAAAATTCAGTTTTTTAAACCACTCCTATAGTCCTATAGTCCTATAGTTACCC
ATGAAATCCTTATATATTACTGTAAAATGTTTCAAAAACCATTGGCAAATTGCCAGAACTGAAAATTTCC
GGCAAATTGGGGAACCGGCAAATTGCCAATTTGCTGAATTTGCCGGAAAAACGGTAATTGCCGAAAGTTT
TTGACACGAAAATGGCAAATTGTGGTTTTAAAATTTTTTTTTTTGGAAATTTCAGAATTTCAATTTTAAT
CGGCAAAACTGTAGGCATCCTAAGAATGTTCCTACATCTATTTTGAAAAGTAAGCGAATTCTATGAAAAT
GTCTAAAGAAAATGGGGAAACAATTTCAAAAAGGCACAGTTTCAAGTGTTTCCGAATTATACTAAATCCC
TCTAAAAACTTCCGGCAAATTGATATCCGTAAAAGAGCAAATCCGCATTTTTGCCGAAAATTAAAATTTC
CGACAAATCGGCAAACCGGCAATTTGGCGAAATTTGCCGGAAGGCAATTGCCGCCCACCCCTGTTCCAGA
GGTTCAAACTGGTAGCAAAGCTCAAAATTTCTCAAATTCTCCAATTTTTTTTTGAATTTTGGCAGTGTAC
CAAAATGACATTCAGTCATATTGGTTTATTATAGATTTATTTAGATAAAATCCTAAATGATTCTACCTTT
AAAGATGCCCACTTTAAAAGTAATGACTCAAACTTCAAATTGCTCTAAGATTCTATTGAATTACCATCTT
TTCCTCTCATTTTCTCTCACTGTCTATTTCATCACAAATTCATCCCTCTCTCCCTCTCTTTCTCTCTCCC
TCTCTCTCTTTCTCTTTGCTCATCATCTGTCATTTTGTCCGTTCCTCTCTCTGCGCCCTCAGCGTTCCCC
ACACTCTCTCGCTTCTCTTTTCCTAGACGTCTTCTTTTTTCATCTTCTTCAGCCCTTTTTCGCCATTTTC
CATCTCTGTCAATCATTACGGACGACCCCCATTAATTTTTGGATGTGCTCTGCGAGCAAGAGCACACGGA
ACTCATTTATTTTTTGTTGGAATTTCTTTTTCATTTTAGTTAGTTAAAAGGTTATTCAGTGCAAAAATTG
ATTTTTTGCTCTTTTGGTACATTAGAGGGGTTTGAAAGTTTTCCATAAAAAGGGTTTCCGGAGTAAAAAA
TCTAAAAATTTTTACAAACATTTCCAAAAATTTTGGGAACATATCTTTTCAAAAACTCAAAAAAAAACGC
AAACATCATAAATTTAATCAATTAATTGGATGCGTTCAAATATTTTAAAAATATTTTTGAATTGCATATT
TCTTTACTCATAAAAAAATTATTAATGTTTAAGTAAAAAAAATATTTCAGGATTTTAAACAAAAACTGTA
AATCCCATAAAACAGTGTTATTTTTTAGTTATTTTTAGTAATTATTTGTGAATTAAAAACACATTTTTTT
TCAAAATATTCCTTGAATAAATAAAATTGAAAGTGAATTCAAAATATTTCACCAATTTTACAAAATTTGA
AAATTTGAAAAAATATTTTCTACCAAATTGTGCTCAAAAAATATTATTAAGTTCCCAGGAAATTTATGAT
GAAAACTTGGAATATTTTTGGTAAAATTTTCTCAAAAAATTGAAAGTTGTCAAAAACACACTAACACTAT
ACCTCGCGGCATAGAAAAAACTGGTGGCCGAATTTTTTAAACCAATTTAAATTAAATATATTTTTGCACT
TTGTACAAAAAAATTTGAAGTTCCCAGGAAATTCATACGGAAATATTTTCCAGAACTTTTATAATTTTTA
TTTTAATTCTCAAAATTTACAATAAAAACTTGGAAACCTGAAATTTGCTTAAAGAATAACCCTATCCCCC
ACGGCCTAGAAAATACTGGTGGCCGAATTTTTTCCGCAGCCACACCACCTCTAATCTCCAGAGCACTCTC
CAAAATTCCCATAATCCCCAAAATTTTCAGCTACAACAGCATATATGAAGGCAGAGCAACAACAACAATC
GATCGCACCCGGCTCGGCAACCTTCCCGTCTCAGGTGAGGAAGACGCAGAGAAATGAGAGAGAGAGCGTG
TTTATGCACGCAGTATACTAACTCCTGATATCCAATTTCATATATCGATATGCTTGCTTTCTTTTCTTCT
ACGTTGAAATTGTTTGAACTTTTCTCAAAAAACGCGGATTTTAGAGAGACTTAGAGTTGCTCCAAATAAA
TTTAATTTGCAATTTTGCACTTACTATTAGAATCTACTTTTATAGCGCTAAAATGACCGAATAACACAGT
AGATTTTAAAAGAAAATTTTAAAAATTATTTTTTTGTGCAGTCAAATTTCGCTAGTTTTTGCCACTCATT
TTTGAACATTTGTATATGTGCCTTTCGGTGGTTCAATCAGGGGTGGCACGTGGTGTCAGAGTGTTCCATT
TCGGTTTGATCTACGTTGATCTACAAAAAATGCGGGAGAAGAGACGCAGAGTTCTCAACTGATTTCACAT
GGTTATGAACCAGGGGTGTTCGGCAAATTTGCCGTTTGCCGAGCTGGGCAAATTTTGAGATTTGCCGCAC
ACCCCTTTTATGAACGTGCTGACGTCACATCTTTTTGGACAAAGAATTCCCGCATTTTTTGTATATCAAA
CCGTGATGGGACAGCCTGGCACCACGTGGGGTTGGCGGCAAATGATTTTTTCCGACAAATCGGCAAATTG
GCAAATTGCCGGAATTTAAAGTTTCTGGCAAATTGTTGATTTGCCGAAAAAAAATTTCAAAAAGGCACAG
TTTTAAGTGTTTCCGTCTTATAAAATATTTCTCTAAAAATTTCCGGAAAACGGAAAATTGCCGGAAATAC
AAAGTTTCGTCAAATCGGCAAACCTGCAATTTGCCGAACGGCAACTGCCGCCAACACCTGGTTCCCAAAA
AAGCGTGCACTGTTTGAATATTAAAAAAAAAATTCACACAAAAATAATAAATTGAAATAGGCTAAATTCA
CATCTATGTACAAAAATTGCATGCCAGCACCGGTCAATTTTCTCAATTACTTTTTGTCTATTTTTGCCGA
ACATAATTTGCTGTTTCCTTGGCAGAATACAGAAAACTCTTTTTTTTTTCAGATGCCCCGACCCCCACCG
GTAACCGAACAGGCTATAACCACCGAGGCGGAGCTTCTCGCGAAAAATCAAATTACACCAAATGATGTGC
TAGCTCTTCCAGGAATCACTCAAGGTAAGTGAATATTTGCTCTATTGATAAACGCGCCGTGTACTCCACG
TGGACAAACATATCAAATTTTCAGGATTCCTATGCTCCCCATCGGCAAACGTCTATAACATTGAGTTCAC
CAAATTCCAAATCCGTGACCTCGACACGGAACACGTGCTCTTCGAAATTGCAAAACCGGAAAATGAGACG
GAAGAGAATCTGCAGGCGCAAGCCGAATCGGCAAGATATGTCCGATATCGATTTGCGCCGAATTTTCTGA
AATTAAAGACGGTCGGCGCGACGGTCGAGTTCAAGGTCGGCGATGTGCCGATCACACATTTTCGAATGAT
TGAACGGCACTTTTTCAAGGATCGTTTATTGAAATGCTTTGATTTTGAATTTGGATTCTGTATGCCAAAT
TCGAGAAACAACTGTGAACATATCTATGAATTTCCACAACTTTCACAACAACTCAGTGAGTTTGAAGCGG
GAAAAATTATTTGAGCTCATTTTGTCAATAGAGCGAATTTTCTAGGTTTTTAAAAATAAAATAAATATTG
ACAAAAAGCTGCCCTACAGTAGTTCAAAATGTGAAAACTTGGAGGAAATTCGAGTTTTCTCTGAGAAGTT
TTTGGCGGGTAATTCAAATTTTCTGAGAAAAAAATTAGCCGCGAGAATTCAAATTTTCTGAGAAAATTAT
TTGACGGGAAATTCAAAATTTCTGGAAATGTATTGAACATTTGAGAAATTTTGTTAAAAACTACATTAAA
CCGATAAAAAAGTTCGCAAATTTTTTTTAAGTGCTCATGGTGCATCGAAGAGAAGAATTCTTGCCAAAAC
TAGCCCATGAAATTAAAAATTATCGCGGAAAAAAACTGACTAATTGGAAAGTAAAATGAAATTTGCAAAA
AAAAAATATGTTTTTTTGTTGTAAAATTAAAAAAAAAACTGTATATTTTCAGTGGACGACATGATCAATA
ATCCAAACGAGACCCGCTCCGATAGCTTCTATTTTGTGGAGAATAAGCTCGTAATGCACAATAAGGCCGA
CTACTCGTATGATGCATAATTTCCCGCCGATGGAATAAAACTAATAATTTTTCTCGCAATTTATAGAAAT
CATGTGATTTTCCTACCGCTAAATTTAAAATTTCCTAATTTTTCACTATATTTCTCACAAAATGCATTCC
GAAAACTCTCATTTTTCAGCTTTTCAATACAAATCCCAATAAATGATTTTTCAAATATAATGTTCTCAAT
TGATATGTTTTATTTGAATGTTGGAAAAAACCATAAAATTAAAAAAAACTTGAATTATTCAAAAATAATT
CGGCCCTTTTACAAAAAATTATCATAAAAATTAAATTTGGAAAATCTGTGATTTGTCGCTTTGCCGGAAG
TTTCCAATTCCGGCAACTAACCGATTTGCCGATTAGCTAGAAATTTCAATTCCGACAATGTGCCGCTTTG
CCGATTTGCCGGAAATTTCCAATTCCGGCAATTAACGGACTTGCCGATTAGCTAGAAATTTAACTTTAGA
TAAAACTTCTCAACAAAATCAAATTGGAAAGTCAGCGATTTGCCGCTTTGCCGGAAGTTTTCAGTTCCGG
CATCTAACCGATTTGCCGATTTGCCAAAAATGTCAATTCCGAAAAACTGCCGATTTGCCGCTTTGTCGGA
AATTTCAATTCCGACAAATTGCCGATTTGCCGATTTGCCGAACATTCCAATTCCGACCATTTGTCGATTT
GCCGGAAGTTACCAATTCCGGCAACTAACGGATTTGCCGATTTGCCGGAAAAAAATTGTTTGTCGCCAAC
CCTGATTTAAATGACTAATCATGTTGCAAAAGATAACTGCTTGCATCAAAAATCCGATCATTGGCATTCC
CAACATCTTCTTCATCCAAAACACCACCCTTTTCTTCCACTAATCATGAATTCCCGACCAATTGTTATCA
GTAGGAGAAGCCTCCTTTTATCTCATTATCAGCAATTGCCTTCTTCTTCTTCTTCTTTGAATACCATTTG
AATGGAGATATCATTTACATAAATCTGCCGCCGAGATTGTGAAGCAGGAGGAAAAGCTGAAGATACTGAT
ATTATATGTATATTTCATTATTCTTTTTCCACAAAATTTTCCGACATTTAATTCCACTTCACTTTCATCG
TCTCTTTTTCCCCCATTGTCGCCCCCACTCATTTGTCTTCTTCTTCAAATACGGGTCAATCACTTTCCGT
TTTTTATTCATTTTTTGTTATGTTCGGCTTAACAAATTTGAAGTATTGTTAAAATTCTCTAGAGCGGCCG
CCACCGCGGTGGCGGCCGCGCGGAAGATCTGGAAGTAAAATATTGTAATATTTTCCCTAAATTTCACTTA
AAAATAAGGATTTTTGCAACGTAAAACCTCAAAAATTCGCTGAAATTGACGATTTTTGTTCAAAATTTTG
AAAAACAGGGTTAATTTTAGCTGAAAATCTTCAATTTTGCCAGAAATTGGCTTTTTTTCCGTCGCCACAC
GGAGAACTTGCCAAAAATGAAGACTTTTAGCCAATTTAGCCCTGAAAATTCGAGTTTTGGGCGATTTTTG
GTCTGAGAAGCCGTTTTCGCAGTATATTATATTTTCTCGTTAAATTTCATTTTAAAATAAACATTTTGAA
CGTATAACCCCAAAAATTCGCTGCGCAATGGATGATTTTTGTCCAAAGTTTTGATAATTTTAGCTAAAAA
CCTCGAATTTTGGCAATTTTTCGTGCCGCATCGGCCGAAAGTTGACTTTTTTTGGAATTATCATAATTTA
ATGCACATTTTGGTAGTTTATCTCACATAATCTGTCTGCAGGCGGGAAAAATTTGAGATAAACTACTAAA
AGATGCAAAACAAGGATGATAATTCCAGAAAATCAACTTCGGACCGTCTCGACACGGAAAATTGAGCGAA
ATTGGAGTTTTAAAATGATTTAGCCCTGAAAATTCGAGAAATTTAGGCGGTTTTGGGTCTGAAAAGGCGT
TTTCGCAGTATTTTCTCGCTAAATTTCATTTATTATCACATAATATCAGTACTTAGGCGAATATCTTGTA
GAAATGTTGGTTTTGTTCGATAATTCTCTACTTTTAGAGTCGATTCACGAGAAAATGTTGCACCATCTTA
CTTTTTTCCCTTGTAAAACATAGATTCTTCTGTACAATGAAAGAGAACACAATTTCTTCGTGAAGCAACT
CAAAAAGTAGAGAAAATTCGAACAAAACCCAACATTTCTACAAGATATTCGTCTAAATAGTGATATAATG
TGTTAATAAGCATATTTTAAATGAAATTTAGCGAAAAAACTGCGAAAATTTGTCAAAAAAGCGAATTTCC
ATCCGATCAGCAGATCTCTAAAAGTTACATAAAATTGAAAGTTTTGTGGGGAAATTGTTTTAAAACACGC
CTATGGTAATACGAGAACATAAAATTCTGAGAATGCGTATTACACAACATATTCGACGCGCAAAATATAA
CTATATCTCGTAGCGAAAACTACAGTAATCCTTAAATGACTACTGTAGCGATTGTGTCGATTTACGGGCT
CGATTCTCGGAAAAAAAAATCATTTTTCAAATTTTGACAGCGATATTCAATTTTTCTTCGTTTTTTCGTA
TTTCTCAGTCATTTTTGTGCTTATTTTTAATATTTTATTCATTAATAAATTAATTTAATTGAAAAACGTC
CAGACGTATTTTTACATTTCCCGTCTATTTCCGTAATAGGCGGTTAATAACGTAGAAATACGTCTGTATG
AGTTTACTCATCAAAATGACACGAATATTGGACGTTTTTAAATCAAATTAATTTATTAATAGGTAAAATA
TTAAAAAATAAACACAAAAATGACAAAGGAATAGGAAAACACGAAGAGAAATTGAGTATCGCTGTCAAAA
TTCGAAAAACGTGGATTTTTCCAAGAATCGAGCCCGTAAATCGACACATTCGCTACAGTAGTCATTTAAG
GATTATTGTAGTTTTCGCTACGAGATACTTTGCGCGCCAAAAACGTGGTGAAATACGCATTCTCAGAATT
TTATGTTCCCGTAATACCACAATGACCGAATATCATAATAAAAAAATTCAAAAACAATTTCTAGATTTTA
TATGATTTTCTGAAAATTGAAAAAATCTCAGTTTTCACCTAATTATATTTGAACTACAGCCAATTGAACT
CGTTCGTTGGAGCGCGCTTGCATTATTTTCATTAATTAATTTTATTAATCCTCATTATTTCACTGATTTT
CTTCATTTTTGAGGTTTTTTTTATCGGGAAATGAAAGAAATATACAAGAAAAATGCAAAATGTTTATTAA
AAACTGAAATTAGTATTTCTCGGAGTTTTAGGCATTTTCAGTTACTTTTTAATAAAGATTTTGCATTTTT
CTTGTATATTTCTTTCATTTTCCGATTAAAAAACCCCAAAAATGAAGAAAATCAGTGAAATAATGAAAAT
TAATTCAAATAACTAATGAAAATAATGCAAGCGCGCTCCAACCAACGAGTTCAATTGGCGGTAATTCAAA
TATAATTAGGTGAAAACTGAGATTTTTTCAATTTTCAAAAAATCATATAACATCTAGACAATTTTTTTGA
ATTTTTTTATCATGATATTCGGTCATTGTGTCCCCATAGGCATGTTTTAAAGCAATTTCCACCTTTAAAT
AAAATCGAGAAAAAATGGCGTCAAAAGACATATGTAAAAGCTGTTTCTCTTTGTATATTCACACAGAATA
TAGCCCGATTTTGGAGGTGAAAAACCGGTTTTTTTGTATTCTTTACGCCACATAAAGTGATATGGAAGAG
AAAATCGACATATTTATGTACTTGGAGTACGAGTACATTGGAGAAAAAGGGTGAACTACTGGAAAATCTG
GGAAATTTCAGAAAAAAATTCCGAAAAATCTTTTTTGCTGAAAAAAAAATTTGTTCGAAATTTGGGAAAT
ACTGGAAAATTTTCATCAAAATTAAAGCGATTTTTAACGTTTTTGCTTGGGAGATACTATTTGTAATTTT
AATGTTTGGTGAGGACAACAGAAATGACCTTCAGCGTACGGAAAACGATTAAAAGACACATTTGAATCGA
AAATAGCGTGAAAAACATGAAAATATCGGAAAAATAGCTTTAAAATTGGATTTGAAAGCAAAAAATGTAT
CAAAAATCGAGAAAAATGCTTGAAAAAGTTGAAAAACTCAAACAAAAAATCAAAAAAGGTTTTTTTAAAA
ATCTGTGAGTATCGCAACGAAAGCACAACTTGAGGCATGCGCCTTTAAACCAACCGTAACCAAATTCGGA
GGCAAAAAAAGATTTCTCGCTGTTTTTTCAGTTTTAAAATCACTTTTCACGTTTCTTTTCGCAGTAATTC
GTTTGCAAAACATCTGAAAAAATTTTATTTTATAAGAAATTATATAAAAATCGCTATAAATTGAGTTTTT
GCCCCCAAATTCAGCACGGAGCACTTCTCAATTAAATATAATTTTATTTTTTAACATTGAAAGCTTTCAT
AAAATTGAGCTTTGTTTGTAAATAATCAGTGAAAAAACACAGAAATCTTCAAAAAATAAAGAAAAAGTTT
TTAAAAATCTGTGAGTCCCGCAACGAAAATAAAACTTTAGGCATGCGCCTTTAAACCAACCGTAACCAAA
TTCGGCGGCAAAAATGGATTTCTCGCCGTTTTTTCAGTTTTACAATCACTTTTTAGGTTTCTTTTTGCAG
TATTTCGTTTCCCAAACAATTAAAAATCAAATTTTCTTTTCCAGATGGCTCAAACAAAGCCGATTGCCGA
GCAAATGGGATCCATGGTCTCAAAGGGTGAAGAAGATAACATGGCAATTATTAAAGAGTTTATGCGTTTC
AAGGTGCATATGGAGGGATCTGTCAATGGGCATGAGTTTGAAATTGAAGGTGAAGGAGAAGGCCGACCAT
ATGAGGGAACACAAACCGCAAAACTAAAGGTAAGTTTAAACATATATATACTAACTAACCCTGATTATTT
AAATTTTCAGGTAACTAAAGGCGGACCATTACCATTCGCCTGGGACATCCTCTCTCCACAGTTCATGTAT
GGAAGTAAAGCTTATGTTAAACATCCGGCAGATATACCAGATTATTTGAAACTTTCATTCCCGGAGGGTT
TTAAGTGGGAACGCGTAATGAATTTTGAAGACGGAGGAGTTGTTACAGTGACGCAAGACTCAAGGTAAGT
TTAAACAGTTCGGTACTAACTAACCATACATATTTAAATTTTCAGCCTCCAAGATGGAGAATTTATTTAT
AAAGTCAAACTTCGAGGAACGAATTTCCCCTCGGATGGACCTGTTATGCAGAAGAAGACTATGGGATGGG
AAGCTTCAAGTGAAAGAATGTACCCTGAAGACGGTGCTCTTAAGGGAGAGATTAAACAACGTCTTAAATT
GAAAGATGGAGGACATTACGATGCTGAGGTAAGTTTAAACATGATTTTACTAACTAACTAATCTGATTTA
AATTTTCAGGTGAAGACAACTTACAAAGCCAAAAAACCAGTTCAGCTGCCAGGAGCGTACAATGTTAATA
TTAAACTGGATATCACCTCCCACAACGAGGATTACACTATCGTTGAGCAATATGAAAGAGCTGAAGGGCG
GCACTCGACAGGTGGCATGGATGAATTGTATAAGACTAGTCACGGGCTCCAGGATGACCCGGACCTTCAG
GCCCTTCTGAAGGGCAGCCAGCTTCTGAAGGTGAAGTCCAGCTCGTGGCGTAGGGAACGCTTCTACAAGC
TACAGGAGGACTGCAAGACCATCTGGCAGGAATCTCGAAAGGTCATGAGGTCCCCGGAGTCGCAGCTGTT
CTCCATCGAGGACATTCAGGAGGTACGGATGGGACACCGCACAGAAGGCCTGGAGAAGTTTGCCCGAGAC
ATCCCCGAGGATCGATGCTTCTCCATTGTCTTCAAGGACCAGCGCAACACCCTAGACCTCATTGCCCCAT
CACCAGCTGACGCTCAGCACTGGGTGCAGGGCCTGCGCAAGATCATCCACCACTCCGGCTCCATGGACCA
GCGGCAGAAGTAAACTAGTGGATCCTAATTTTGCCGTATTTTCCATATTTTGTTTTGTATATTTATCCAC
TCACCCCCTCTCTTTGTCCTGTGAATGAACTTGTGCCAAAAAAGCCAAAAATAATTTACTTTTTTTAAAG
ACATATTAAAACTTGAAAACTTGGAACAATACGGTGCGAAAGCGAAACAGAGACAGAAAAATGAACAAAG
AGATCCGTGAAAAGTGAACGATGATTTAGGCTTCTTGTTGGGCGGCGTGGATGAGAGTGATGTTGTCTCC
TTTGAGAAGAATTCTGCCGATCTTGTTGCGTCCCTTCGTCTTCATGTTCACCTCCTCGGCTTCGTCGAAC
ACGACATTCATGAACTCGTCGAATCCGATGATGTAGCCCTCGAGACGGTGGGTGACATCCTCGTACAACC
AGATTTGGACCCGAGTGCGGTTTTGGAGATATCTGAAATTTGGGAAATTGTTTTCTACTGATTAGTGAAA
AAATATTACCTGAAGATGAGGTTCACAGGCTGAACCATCACTTTGTTGAGCTTTCTCGTCGACATTTTTG
CGGGATGATCTGTAAAAATCAATATATTTTTTGAAAGACACAAATTTTTAAGATAAATATCAAGAAAACT
CGATTTTAGCAGCTATTTAAGCTCAAAAACTACAATTTATGGCTTTAAAACATAATTTTTCACATTTTAC
ATAAATTTCAACGAAAAAAAATGCCAAAAAACTTCAAATTTGAGCAGAAATCGGCTATTTTCTCGACAAA
AATAATTTCGAAAATTCGTTCAAAAAAGATGAGTACGCAAGCACCGTGACGCACAGTTGCGGACTTTGTA
AACCGTACCCCTGCATAAAAAGGCGGAATTTTGAATTTAATAAAATGCAGTTTAGAACAAAGAAAAGCAC
GGAGAGAATTGTGATAACTAATTATTTGTATTTAATTTTAAATACTACATAAAACTGAAGATTGGAACGA
GTTAAAGCTGGTATTTGCGGTTTATAGCCCCAAAAGTTAAGGCTTGTTAGGCAATTATCGATAAAAACAA
CGAGAAATTCGTGAAATCGGCAAAAATTTATAGAAAACGTTTGAATTAAATTAAATTTACGCTTTTGCCG
CCAACACCTATCGAGACCCTAGTTATAGGGGCGGAGCGTCATGGGAGCGCGCTTGCAACTCGATTTCAAA
AAGTTTCGCTGTTTGTACAACATTCTCAGTTGTTCTTAATCAGTTAAATAAGTTTCAAAATTTTCAAAAT
CATAAAACACAGTTAATGCTAAATTAAAGTCTAAAAAATCAGGTGATAAGGGGTTTGGACGACCAAAAAG
CGACCTTCGCTCGAAAATTGATAAACTAACTACACTTTTTCCGGAAAAATGATGGAAAAATCCTGATTTT
CTTCGTTGAATCAATTTTTGTTTCATTTTTAACACTTTCACATGAAATATTTCAGTTAAAATGCTCAAGC
TAATTGGGTTTCTTATAATTTTGGGTCTCGCAACGGCCGACAAGTGCTCAGATTGTTTGGCTCAGGGGAA
ACAGTGAGTTGGAAGCTTACAATTCTGAGAATTCGTATTGCGCAGCTTATTTGACGCGCAAAATATGAAA
TATCACGTAGCGAAAACTACAGTAATTCTTTAAATAAGACTACTGTAGTGCCTATGTCGATTTACTGCCT
CAACTTTCTTAATCAAGCTCGTAAATCGACACCAGCTCTACAGTAGTCATAGTTTTCGCTACGAGATATT
TTGCGCGTCAAATATGGTGTGCAATACGCATTTTCAGAATTTTATGTTCTCGTAATATACCTTTTTTCAG
CTGGTGTGTTACTGTAAATGCATGTGGATTTACGCCATGTGTCACTACAATTACAGTGAGTTTTTTTGAA
GAAAAAAAAATTACCCATTTGATCGCCAATTCCATTTTTCAAAAATCAATAAAAAAAAAAAATTTCGGCG
ATCAGAAACGTTACAGAAAGCCCTAAACTGCCCGGAACTACCAGATAAAGCCCACGCTTACGATGATTCA
TTTATGAGGAATAAGGTATTGATCACACATTCTGCTGCCTACAATATGGACCCACAAAAGTGTTTTACGT
AGGTTCACCTTCTAGATAAACCTTAAAAATCGATACTTTCAGTAGTAAAATGCCTTCGATGAAAGTTTCC
AAAACAGTTAATGTCAATTGTGATAGATATGGGCCAAGTGAGTTGTTTTATTAGCCCACGGATTTCTGGC
TTCCCTCATAAATTGAAAAGGAAGAGATTGCCGAACTAGACCATTTTGGCTCGGCGCGTTGCGTGTCACG
TCGCGGCTCGATTGTAAAACTAAATGTATTGGTCCGTGTGGAGTACACGACTTTCCCTTTCCGGCAGGCG
ATTGTCAATGGAGCGCGAAAAATTCAATGAGGAAGGCCAGAACCCCGTGTCTGTAGTTTTCTCAAAAAGT
GGCAAAAACTCAATAATTGCCAATTTTTGACTGCCAATAAAAATTTCACTAAATTTATTAAATTTATTTT
AAGTTTTATTGAAATTTTTTTAAAATTTCCCCACTGGCGCTAAAAAATCCAATTTTCAGAAGCAATGTGC
TTCAGCTTCACGGCCATAGATACTGTCCAAAAAGTGATTGCAATGACGTTTAGAGGGACAGAAGGAGCAG
CTCAATTGTCTGAAGAAATTTTGGATTTCTTCCAGTAAGTTCGGGAAATGGCAATTTAAAGTTTAATTGG
ATTTTTGTATTTTTTCTTCTCACGACTACAGTTTTGCACATTTTTATGTTATAAAAAACCAAAAAAAAAT
TTTTTTGCCTTTTTTCTCAGCTTACCACAAAACAATTTCGACCAAAAATAAATTGAAAAAATTAAAAAAT
TTTTTGCACGGTTTTCGGACTCAAAAAAAGCTGAATGTTCCTGGAACTATTTGTAAAATTCAAAATTCAA
AATTTTCACGAATTCTCTAAAAGGTTCCAGCAAATTCCACAACTTTCTTGAATTTTTCAAAAAAGTTCTT
GAGCATTCAACAATTATTTTTGGAATTTTCCAAAGGTTACAGGACGTTCCAATTTTTCAAAAAAATTTCT
CGCAAAAAATGTTTTCTCAGAAAATTTGAATTTCCCTCCACATAAAAGATTGTTCTCAAAAAATTTGCAA
ACACACATTTTCAGCGGAAAAAAGGCGTTCTTCGACTCTGGAAGTGTATTCGAATATGGTACCCAGCTTT
TGTTCCCTTTAGTGAGGGTTAATTCCGAGCTTGGCGTAATCATGGTCATAGCTGTTTCCTGTGTGAAATT
GTTATCCGCTCACAATTCCACACAACATAGGAGCCGGAAGCATAAAGTGTAAAGCCTGGGGTGCCTAATG
AGTGAGGTAACTCACATTAATTGCGTTGCGCTCACTGCCCGCTTTCCAGTCGGGAAACCTGTCGTGCCAG
CTGCATTAATGAATCGGCCAACGCGCGGGGAGAGGCGGTTTGCGTATTGGGCGCTCTTCCGCTTCCTCGC
TCACTGACTCGCTGCGCTCGGTCGTTCGGCTGCGGCGAGCGGTATCAGCTCACTCAAAGGCGGTAATACG
GTTATCCACAGAATCAGGGGATAACGCAGGAAAGAACATGTGAGCAAAAGGCCAGCAAAAGGCCAGGAAC
CGTAAAAAGGCCGCGTTGCTGGCGTTTTTCCATAGGCTCGGCCCCCCTGACGAGCATCACAAAAATCGAC
GCTCAAGTCAGAGGTGGCGAAACCCGACAGGACTATAAAGATACCAGGCGTTCCCCCCTGGAAGCTCCCT
CGTGCGCTCTCCTGTTCCGACCCTGCCGCTTACCGGATACCTGTCCGCCTTTCTCCCTTCGGGAAGCGTG
GCGCTTTCTCAATGCTCACGCTGTAGGTATCTCAGTTCGGTGTAGGTCGTTCGCTCCAAGCTGGGCTGTG
TGCACGAACCCCCCGTTCAGCCCGACCGCTGCGCCTTATCCGGTAACTATCGTCTTGAGTCCAACCCGGT
AAGACACGACTTATCGCCACTGGCAGCAGCCACTGGTAACAGGATTAGCAGAGCGAGGTATGTAGGCGGT
GCTACAGAGTTCTTGAAGTGGTGGCCTAACTACGGCTACACTAGAAGGACAGTATTTGGTATCTGCGCTC
TGCTGAAGCCAGTTACCTTCGGAAAAAGAGTTGGTAGCTCTTGATCCGGCAAACAAACCACCGCTGGTAG
CGGTGGTTTTTTTGTTTGCAAGCAGCAGATTACGCGCAGAAAAAAAGGATCTCAAGAAGATCCTTTGATC
TTTTCTACGGGGTCTGACGCTCAGTGGAACGAAAACTCACGTTAAGGGATTTTGGTCATGAGATTATCAA
AAAGGATCTTCACCTAGATCCTTTTAAATTAAAAATGAAGTTTTAAATCAATCTAAAGTATATATGAGTA
AACTTGGTCTGACAGTTACCAATGCTTAATCAGTGAGGCACCTATCTCAGCGATCTGTCTATTTCGTTCA
TCCATAGTTGCCTGACTGCCCGTCGTGTAGATAACTACGATACGGGAGGGCTTACCATCTGGCCCCAGTG
CTGCAATGATACCGCGAGACCCACGCTCACCGGCTCCAGATTTATCAGCAATAAACCAGCCAGCCGGAAG
GGCCGAGCGCAGAAGTGGTCCTGCAACTTTATCCGCCTCCATCCAGTCTATTAATTGTTGCCGGGAAGCT
AGAGTAAGTAGTTCGCCAGTTAATAGTTTGCGCAACGTTGTTGCCATTGCTACAGGCATCGTGGTGTCAC
GCTCGTCGTTTGGTATGGCTTCATTCAGCTCCGGTTCCCAACGATCAAGGCGAGTTACATGATCCCCCAT
GTTGTGAAAAAAAGCGGTTAGCTCCTTCGGTCCTCCGATCGTTGTCAGAAGTAAGTTGGCCGCAGTGTTA
TCACTCATGCTTATGGCAGCACTGCATAATTCTCTTACTGTCATGCCATCCGTAAGATGCTTTTCTGTGA
CTGGTGAGTACTCAACCAAGTCATTCTGAGAATAGTGTATGCGGCGACCGAGTTGCTCTTGCCCGGCGTC
AATACGGGATAATACCGCGCCACATAGCAGAACTTTAAAAGTGCTCATCATTGGAAAACGTTCTTCGGGG
CGAAAACTCTCAAGGATCTTACCGCTGTTGAGATCCAGTTCGATGTAACCCACTCGTGCACCCAACTGAT
CTTCAGCATCTTTTACTTTCACCAGCGTTTCTGGGTGAGCAAAAACAGGAAGGCAAAATGCCGCAAAAAA
GGGAATAAGGGCGACACGGAAATGTTGAATACTCATACTCTTCCTTTTTCAATATTATTGAAGCATTTAT
CAGGGTTATTGTCTCATGAGCGGATACATATTTGAATGTATTTAGAAAAATAAACAAATAGGGGTTCCGC
GCACATTTCCCCGAAAAGTGCCACCTG
