>Addgene plasmid #21743 | pAA173 | addgene partial sequence | sequence record 27217 | 21743 with T7
ATTCGATCCTTCCGAGTCGAAGAACGCCTTTTTTCCGCTGAAAATGTGTGTTTGCAAATTTTTTGAGAAC
AATCTTTTATGTGGAGGGAAATTCAAATTTTCTGAGAAAACATTTTTTGCGAGAAATTTTTTTGAAAAAT
TGGAACGTCCTGTAACCTTTGGAAAATTCCAAAAATAATTGTTGAATGCTCAAGAACTTTTTTGAAAAAT
TCAAGAAAGTTGTGGAATTTGCTGGAACCTTTTAGAGAATTCGTGAAAATTTTGAATTTTGAATTTTACA
AATAGTTCCAGGAACATTCAGCTTTTTTTGAGTCCGAAAACCGTGCAAAAAATTTTTTAATTTTTTCAAT
TTATTTTTGGTCGAAATTGTTTTGTGGTAAGCTGAGAAAAAAGGCAAAAAAATTTTTTTTTGGTTTTTTA
TAACATAAAAATGTGCAAAACTGTAGTCGTGAGAAGAAAAAATACAAAAATCCAATTAAACTTTAAATTG
CCATTTCCCGAACTTACTGGAAGAAATCCAAAATTTCTTCAGACAATTGAGCTGCTCCTTCTGTCCCTCT
AAACGTCATTGCAATCACTTTTTGGACAGTATCTATGGCCGTGAAGCTGAAGCACATTGCTTCTGAAANT
TGGATTTTTTAGCGCCAGTGGGGAAATGTTAAAAAAATTTCCATAAAACTTAAAATAAATTTAATAAATT
TAGTGAATTTTATTGCAGCAAAATGGGCATTATTGAGTTTGCCCCCTTGAGAACACCCCACC
