>Addgene plasmid #21743 | pAA173 | addgene partial sequence | sequence record 27218 | 21743 with T7
GCGGGCCCCCCCGAGGGCGACGGGTATCGATAAGCTTCAGTAAAAGAAGTAGAATTTTATAGTTTTTTTT
CTGTTTGAAAAATTCTCCCCATCAATGTTCTTTCAAATAAATACATCACTAATGCAAAGTATTCTATAAC
CTCATATCTAAATTCTTCAAAATCTTAACATATCTTATCATTGCTTTAAGTCAAACGTAACATTAAAAAA
AATGTTTTGGAAAATGTGTCAAGTCTCTCAAAATTCAGTTTTTTAAACCACTCCTATAGTCCTATAGTCC
TATAGTTACCCATGAAATCCTTATATATTACTGTAAAATGTTTCAAAAACCATTGGCAAATTGCCAGAAC
TGAAAATTTCCGGCAAATTGGGGAACCGGCAAATTGCCAATTTGCTGAATTTGCCGGAAAAACGGTAATT
GCCGAAAGTTTTTGACACGAAAATGGCAAATTGTGGTTTTAAAATTTTTTTTTTTGGAAATTTCAGAATT
TCAATTTTAATCGGCAAAACTGTAGGCATCCTAAGAATGTTCCTACATCTATTTTGAAAAGTAAGCGAAT
TCTATGAAAATGTCTAAAGAAAATGGGGAAACAATTTCAAAAAGGCACAGTTTCAAGTGTTTCCGAATTA
TACTAAATCCCTCTAAAAACNTCCGGCAAATTGATATCCGTAAAAGAGCNAATCCGCATTTTTGCCGAAA
ATTAAATTTCCGACCAATCGGCAACCGGCATTTGGCGAANTTGCCGGAGGCATTGCCGCCACCCTGTCC
